>Addgene plasmid #39280 | pFA6a-kanMX6-P3nmt1 | depositor full sequence | sequence record 49551 | pFA6a-kanMX6-P3nmt1 sequence 5100 bps
TCTATAGTGTCACCTAAATCGTATGTGTATGATACATAAGGTTATGTATTAATTGTAGCCGCGTTCTAAC
GACAATATGTCCATATGGTGCACTCTCAGTACAATCTGCTCTGATGCCGCATAGTTAAGCCAGCCCCGAC
ACCCGCCAACACCCGCTGACGCGCCCTGACGGGCTTGTCTGCTCCCGGCATCCGCTTACAGACAAGCTGT
GACCGTCTCCGGGAGCTGCATGTGTCAGAGGTTTTCACCGTCATCACCGAAACGCGCGAGACGAAAGGGC
CTCGTGATACGCCTATTTTTATAGGTTAATGTCATGATAATAATGGTTTCTTAGACGTCAGGTGGCACTT
TTCGGGGAAATGTGCGCGGAACCCCTATTTGTTTATTTTTCTAAATACATTCAAATATGTATCCGCTCAT
GAGACAATAACCCTGATAAATGCTTCAATAATATTGAAAAAGGAAGAGTATGAGTATTCAACATTTCCGT
GTCGCCCTTATTCCCTTTTTTGCGGCATTTTGCCTTCCTGTTTTTGCTCACCCAGAAACGCTGGTGAAAG
TAAAAGATGCTGAAGATCAGTTGGGTGCACGAGTGGGTTACATCGAACTGGATCTCAACAGCGGTAAGAT
CCTTGAGAGTTTTCGCCCCGAAGAACGTTTTCCAATGATGAGCACTTTTAAAGTTCTGCTATGTGGCGCG
GTATTATCCCGTATTGACGCCGGGCAAGAGCAACTCGGTCGCCGCATACACTATTCTCAGAATGACTTGG
TTGAGTACTCACCAGTCACAGAAAAGCATCTTACGGATGGCATGACAGTAAGAGAATTATGCAGTGCTGC
CATAACCATGAGTGATAACACTGCGGCCAACTTACTTCTGACAACGATCGGAGGACCGAAGGAGCTAACC
GCTTTTTTGCACAACATGGGGGATCATGTAACTCGCCTTGATCGTTGGGAACCGGAGCTGAATGAAGCCA
TACCAAACGACGAGCGTGACACCACGATGCCTGTAGCAATGGCAACAACGTTGCGCAAACTATTAACTGG
CGAACTACTTACTCTAGCTTCCCGGCAACAATTAATAGACTGGATGGAGGCGGATAAAGTTGCAGGACCA
CTTCTGCGCTCGGCCCTTCCGGCTGGCTGGTTTATTGCTGATAAATCTGGAGCCGGTGAGCGTGGGTCTC
GCGGTATCATTGCAGCACTGGGGCCAGATGGTAAGCCCTCCCGTATCGTAGTTATCTACACGACGGGGAG
TCAGGCAACTATGGATGAACGAAATAGACAGATCGCTGAGATAGGTGCCTCACTGATTAAGCATTGGTAA
CTGTCAGACCAAGTTTACTCATATATACTTTAGATTGATTTAAAACTTCATTTTTAATTTAAAAGGATCT
AGGTGAAGATCCTTTTTGATAATCTCATGACCAAAATCCCTTAACGTGAGTTTTCGTTCCACTGAGCGTC
AGACCCCGTAGAAAAGATCAAAGGATCTTCTTGAGATCCTTTTTTTCTGCGCGTAATCTGCTGCTTGCAA
ACAAAAAAACCACCGCTACCAGCGGTGGTTTGTTTGCCGGATCAAGAGCTACCAACTCTTTTTCCGAAGG
TAACTGGCTTCAGCAGAGCGCAGATACCAAATACTGTCCTTCTAGTGTAGCCGTAGTTAGGCCACCACTT
CAAGAACTCTGTAGCACCGCCTACATACCTCGCTCTGCTAATCCTGTTACCAGTGGCTGCTGCCAGTGGC
GATAAGTCGTGTCTTACCGGGTTGGACTCAAGACGATAGTTACCGGATAAGGCGCAGCGGTCGGGCTGAA
CGGGGGGTTCGTGCACACAGCCCAGCTTGGAGCGAACGACCTACACCGAACTGAGATACCTACAGCGTGA
GCATTGAGAAAGCGCCACGCTTCCCGAAGGGAGAAAGGCGGACAGGTATCCGGTAAGCGGCAGGGTCGGA
ACAGGAGAGCGCACGAGGGAGCTTCCAGGGGGAAACGCCTGGTATCTTTATAGTCCTGTCGGGTTTCGCC
ACCTCTGACTTGAGCGTCGATTTTTGTGATGCTCGTCAGGGGGGCGGAGCCTATGGAAAAACGCCAGCAA
CGCGGCCTTTTTACGGTTCCTGGCCTTTTGCTGGCCTTTTGCTCACATGTTCTTTCCTGCGTTATCCCCT
GATTCTGTGGATAACCGTATTACCGCCTTTGAGTGAGCTGATACCGCTCGCCGCAGCCGAACGACCGAGC
GCAGCGAGTCAGTGAGCGAGGAAGCGGAAGAGCGCCCAATACGCAAACCGCCTCTCCCCGCGCGTTGGCC
GATTCATTAATGCAGGTTAACCTGGCTTATCGAAATTAATACGACTCACTATAGGGAGACCGGCAGATCC
GCGGCCGCATAGGCCACTAGTGGATCTGATATCATCGATGAATTCGAGCTCGTTTAAACTGGATGGCGGC
GTTAGTATCGAATCGACAGCAGTATAGCGACCAGCATTCACATACGATTGACGCATGATATTACTTTCTG
CGCACTTAACTTCGCATCTGGGCAGATGATGTCGAGGCGAAAAAAAATATAAATCACGCTAACATTTGAT
TAAAATAGAACAACTACAATATAAAAAAACTATACAAATGACAAGTTCTTGAAAACAAGAATCTTTTTAT
TGTCAGTACTGATTAGAAAAACTCATCGAGCATCAAATGAAACTGCAATTTATTCATATCAGGATTATCA
ATACCATATTTTTGAAAAAGCCGTTTCTGTAATGAAGGAGAAAACTCACCGAGGCAGTTCCATAGGATGG
CAAGATCCTGGTATCGGTCTGCGATTCCGACTCGTCCAACATCAATACAACCTATTAATTTCCCCTCGTC
AAAAATAAGGTTATCAAGTGAGAAATCACCATGAGTGACGACTGAATCCGGTGAGAATGGCAAAAGCTTA
TGCATTTCTTTCCAGACTTGTTCAACAGGCCAGCCATTACGCTCGTCATCAAAATCACTCGCATCAACCA
AACCGTTATTCATTCGTGATTGCGCCTGAGCGAGACGAAATACGCGATCGCTGTTAAAAGGACAATTACA
AACAGGAATCGAATGCAACCGGCGCAGGAACACTGCCAGCGCATCAACAATATTTTCACCTGAATCAGGA
TATTCTTCTAATACCTGGAATGCTGTTTTGCCGGGGATCGCAGTGGTGAGTAACCATGCATCATCAGGAG
TACGGATAAAATGCTTGATGGTCGGAAGAGGCATAAATTCCGTCAGCCAGTTTAGTCTGACCATCTCATC
TGTAACATCATTGGCAACGCTACCTTTGCCATGTTTCAGAAACAACTCTGGCGCATCGGGCTTCCCATAC
AATCGATAGATTGTCGCACCTGATTGCCCGACATTATCGCGAGCCCATTTATACCCATATAAATCAGCAT
CCATGTTGGAATTTAATCGCGGCCTCGAAACGTGAGTCTTTTCCTTACCCATGGTTGTTTATGTTCGGAT
GTGATGTGAGAACTGTATCCTAGCAAGATTTTAAAAGGAAGTATATGAAAGAAGAACCTCAGTGGCAAAT
CCTAACCTTTTATATTTCTCTACAGGGGCGCGGCGTGGGGACAATTCAACGCGTCTGTGAGGGGAGCGTT
TCCCTGCTCGCAGGTCTGCAGCGAGGAGCCGTAATTTTTGCTTCGCGCCGTGCGGCCATCAAAATGTATG
GATGCAAATGATTATACATGGGGATGTATGGGCTAAATGTACGGGCGACAGTCACATCATGCCCCTGAGC
TGCGCACGTCAAGACTGTCAAGGAGGGTATTCTGGGCCTCCATGTCGCTGGCCGGGTGACCCGGCGGGGA
CGAGGCAAGCTAAACAGATCTCGCCATAAAAGACAGAATAAGTCATCAGCGGTTGTTTCATTTCCTATAT
TTTTTTTTTATTTTTTTATTTTTTAATAAGGGAAAATTTAACGTCTAAGGATACAGAAGATTGTTAGCAC
ATTAAAGTAATAAAGGCTTAAGTAGTAAGTGCCTTAGCATGTTATTGTATTTCAAAGGACATAATCTAAA
ATAATAACAATATCATTTCTCACAAGTTATTCAATTTTCTTTTTTTTTTCTAATAATATCAAGAATGTAT
TATTTGTTTGACATAAGTCAACTAATTTATTTAATATGCTGGATTAATCTTGCAGACATGTAAATTAACA
AGTTTTAGTCAAATAACGTTGAAGTTTCAATGAACTCAAATAATTTCTCTTTTTTTTTATATAACCATAT
ATGTCTAATCTGATTTATATTTTCCGCAGGATCAACTGAAGTTATGACATTTGGATTGGATCACTTATAA
CCTTGGTCGCCAAATAATACAAAAATCAGCGTTATAAAACAAAGAAGGTTTTTGTTAAGAAATTAATCCT
CTTTCTTGATAAGAAAGTTGAACCGAAATTGCAGATACTGATATATGAAAATAATACCCACAATTTTGGG
AATAGCGCAAGCCTCAATTTAAACAATAGGTGAGGACACATGATAATGACCTCAATGATTGTTAGAAGAA
AAGAGCCTCATTACAAAATCGAAAAATGAATGGTTGGGTACAAGTTTCCAAAACATGGTAAAGTGGACTT
TGCGTATGAGACGTAAATAGAAAAAAACACTTGTTATATGTTTTCTAGAATTATTGTTGTCTCTTTATGG
TTGGATGATGCAAAATAGTAATTTCGGTTAGTTGCTGTAAAACACCACGAGACAAATAGATATGGATATT
TATTAAATCAGGAAAAACGTAACTCTCGGCTACTGGATGGTTCAGTCACCCAACGATTACTGGGGAGAGA
AAACAGGGCAAAAGCAAAGCTTAAAGGAATCCGATTGTCATTCGGCAATGTGCAGCGAAACTAAAAACCG
GATAATGGACCTGTTAATCGAAACATTGAAGATATATAAAGGAAGAGGAATCCTGGCATATCATCAATTG
AATAAGTTGAATTAATTATTTCAATCTCATTCTCACTTTCTGACTTATAGTCGCTTTGTTAAATCATGTC
TTTAATTAACCCGGGGATCCGTCGACCTGCAGCGTACGAAGCTTCAGCTGGCGGCCGCGT
Features (pLannotate 1.2.2; 10 found; start..end, strand, type, name):
      1..19      -  promoter       SP6 promoter: promoter for bacteriophage SP6 RNA polymerase
     82..133     -  misc_feature   bom (fragment): basis of mobility region from pBR322
    235..270     -  CDS            rop (fragment): Rop protein, which maintains plasmids at low copy number; rop
    365..469     +  promoter       AmpR promoter: bla
    470..1330    +  CDS            AmpR: β-lactamase; bla; confers resistance to ampicillin, carbenicillin, and related antibiotics
   1501..2089    +  rep_origin     ori: high-copy-number ColE1/pMB1/pBR322/pUC origin of replication
   2272..2325    +  CDS            lacI (fragment): lac repressor; lacI; The lac repressor binds to the lac operator to inhibit transcription in E. coli. This inhibition can be relieved by adding lactose or isopropyl-β-D-thiogalactopyranoside (IPTG).
   2347..2365    +  promoter       T7 promoter: promoter for bacteriophage T7 RNA polymerase
   2470..3826    -  gene           kanMX: yeast selectable marker conferring kanamycin resistance (Wach et al., 1994)
   3871..5036    +  promoter       nmt1 promoter: wild-type nmt1 promoter from Schizosaccharomyces pombe, conferring strong thiamine-repressible expression
