[The description below was written by a language model from this plasmid's Addgene catalogue record and pLannotate feature annotations shown in this document.]
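Description:
pFA6a-kanMX6-P3nmt1 is a yeast genomic targeting plasmid built on the small pFA6a backbone. It serves as a PCR template module for gene targeting in the fission yeast Schizosaccharomyces pombe rather than as a vector that replicates in yeast, and the feature table shows no yeast origin of replication. In E. coli it is maintained through a high-copy ColE1/pUC-type origin and selected with ampicillin via the β-lactamase gene and its native promoter. The annotated short fragments of bom, rop and lacI are backbone remnants with no evident function. SP6 and T7 phage promoters flank the insert region and act as sequencing primer sites.

The roughly 2.8 kb payload lies between PmeI and PacI sites that were preserved during cloning, and it combines two elements. The first is the kanMX6 marker, in which a kanamycin-resistance coding sequence is driven by the Ashbya gossypii translation elongation factor 1α promoter and ended by the matching terminator. It sits in reverse orientation relative to the second element. The catalogue lists the yeast selectable marker as gentamicin; kanMX cassettes are normally selected in yeast with the related aminoglycoside G418 (geneticin). The second element is the wild-type S. pombe nmt1 promoter, spanning -1163 to +6 of the nmt1 locus, which confers strong, thiamine-repressible expression.

Because the marker and the promoter are transcribed divergently, amplifying the module with primers carrying homology to a chosen locus should allow it to be integrated just upstream of a chromosomal open reading frame. This places the endogenous gene under nmt1 control, so it can be overexpressed or shut off with thiamine. The associated publication describes this family of heterologous modules for PCR-based gene targeting in fission yeast.
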