Addgene plasmid #39280: pFA6a-kanMX6-P3nmt1
Depositing lab: Jurg Bahler & John Pringle. Depositing organization: University of North Carolina at Chapel Hill. Publication: Heterologous modules for efficient and versatile PCR-based gene targeting in Schizosaccharomyces pombe. Bahler J, Wu JQ, Longtine MS, Shah NG, McKenzie A 3rd, Steever AB, Wach A, Philippsen P, Pringle JR. Yeast. 1998 Jul;14(10):943-51. 10.1002/(SICI)1097-0061(199807)14:10<943::AID-YEA292>3.0.CO;2-Y PubMed 9717240.
Backbone
  Vector backbone: pFA6a
  Backbone size w/o insert (bp): 2300
  Vector type: Yeast genomic targeting
  Selectable markers: Gentamicin
Growth in bacteria
  Bacterial resistance: Ampicillin, 100 μg/mL
  Growth temperature: 37°C
  Growth strain: DH5alpha
  Copy number: Unknown
Gene/Insert
  Gene/Insert name: nmt1 promoter
  Species: S. pombe (fission yeast)
  Insert size (bp): 2800
  Mutation: -1163 to +6 of nmt1 locus
  Entrez Gene: nmt1 (a.k.a. SPCC1223.02)
  Tag / fusion protein: A. gossypii translation elongation factor 1a gene terminator (N terminal on insert); KanR reverse orientation (N terminal on insert); A. gossypii translation elongation factor 1a gene promoter (N terminal on insert)
  Cloning method: Restriction Enzyme; 5′ cloning site PmeI (not destroyed); 3′ cloning site PacI (not destroyed)
  Sequencing primers: 5′ Sp6_primer; 3′ T7_promoter
Terms and licenses: Academic/Nonprofit Terms; Industry Terms: Not Available to Industry
How to cite: pFA6a-kanMX6-P3nmt1 was a gift from Jurg Bahler & John Pringle (Addgene plasmid # 39280 ; http://n2t.net/addgene:39280 ; RRID:Addgene_39280)
