>Addgene plasmid #39280 | pFA6a-kanMX6-P3nmt1 | addgene partial sequence | sequence record 51032 | SP6 5'-ATTTAGGTGACACTATAG-3'
GACGGATCCCCGGGTTAATTAAAGACATGATTTAACAAAGCGACTATAAGTCAGAAAGTGAGAATGAGAT
TGAAATAATTAATTCAACTTATTCAATTGATGATATGCCAGGATTCCTCTTCCTTTATATATCTTCAATG
TTTCGATTAACAGGTCCATTATCCGGTTTTTAGTTTCGCTGCACATTGCCGAATGACAATCGGATTCCTT
TAAGCTTTGCTTTTGCCCTGTTTTCTCTCCCCAGTAATCGTTGGGTGACTGAACCATCCAGTAGCCGAGA
GTTACGTTTTTCCTGATTTAATAAATATCCATATCTATTTGTCTCGTGGTGTTTTACAGCAACTAACCGA
AATTACTATTTTGCATCATCCAACCATAAAGAGACAACAATAATTCTAGAAAACATATAACAAGTGTTTT
TTTCTATTTACGTCTCATACGCAAAGTCCACTTTACCATGTTTTGGAAACTTGTACCCAACCATTCATTT
TTCGATTTTGTAATGAGGCTCTTTTCTTCTAACAATCATTGAGGTCATTATCATGTGTCCTCACCTATTG
TTTAAATTGAGGCTTGCGCTATTCCCAAAATTGTGGGTATTATTTTCATATATCAGTATCTGCAATTTCG
GTTCAACTTTCTTATCAAGAAAGAGGATTAATTTCTTAACAAAAACCTTCTTTGTTTTATAACGCTGATT
TTTGTATTATTTGGCGACCAAGGTTATAAGTGATCCAATCCAAATGTCATAACTTCAGTTGATCCCTGCG
GAAAATATAAATCAGATTAGACATATGGTTATATAAAAAAAAAGAGAAATTATTTGAGTTCATTGAAACT
TCAACGTTATTTGACTAAAACTTGTTAATTTACATGTCTGCAAGATTAATCCAGCATATTAAATAAATTA
GTTGACTTATGTCAAACAAATAATACATTCTTGATATTAT
